Addgene plasmid #83133: Hs.KRAS4b G13D
Purpose: Gateway ORF Entry clone of human KRAS4B [NM_004985.4 ] with stop codon (for native or N-terminal fusions), G13D mutation
Depositing lab: Dominic Esposito. Depositing organization: National Cancer Institute (NCI).
Backbone
  Vector backbone: pDonor-255
  Backbone size w/o insert (bp): 2693
  Vector type: Gateway Entry Clone
Growth in bacteria
  Bacterial resistance: Spectinomycin, 50 μg/mL
  Growth temperature: 37°C
  Growth strain: DH10B
  Copy number: High Copy
Gene/Insert
  Gene/Insert name: KRAS
  Species: H. sapiens (human)
  Insert size (bp): 567
  Mutation: G13D
  GenBank ID: NM_004985.4
  Entrez Gene: KRAS (a.k.a. 'C-K-RAS, C-K-RAS, CFC2, K-RAS2A, K-RAS2B, K-RAS4A, K-RAS4B, K-Ras, K-Ras 2, KI-RAS, KRAS1, KRAS2, NS, NS3, OES, RALD, RASK2, c-Ki-ras, c-Ki-ras2)
  Cloning method: Gateway Cloning
  Sequencing primers: 5′ M13F 23-mer (5'-CCCAGTCACGACGTTGTAAAACG); 3′ attLR 23-mer (5'-TAACATCAGAGATTTTGAGACAC)
Terms and licenses: Academic/Nonprofit Terms; Industry Terms: Not Available to Industry
How to cite: Hs.KRAS4b G13D was a gift from Dominic Esposito (Addgene plasmid # 83133 ; http://n2t.net/addgene:83133 ; RRID:Addgene_83133)
