[The description below was written by a language model from this plasmid's Addgene catalogue record and pLannotate feature annotations shown in this document.]
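Description:
Hs.KRAS4b G13D is a Gateway ORF entry clone built on the pDonor-255 backbone, carrying the human KRAS4B coding sequence with the G13D substitution, a well-known oncogenic change in the GTPase's nucleotide-binding region. The plasmid totals 3,260 nt in the depositor's full sequence, consistent with a 2,693 bp backbone plus the 567 bp insert. It is propagated in E. coli from a high-copy ColE1/pUC-type origin and selected with spectinomycin through the aadA aminoglycoside adenylyltransferase gene (SmR). That gene sits downstream of fragments of a class 1 integron Pc promoter and a gentamicin acetyltransferase, which appear to be remnants of the resistance cassette's origin rather than functional parts. Short lacZα and lacI fragments are likewise vestigial, and rrnB T1 and T2 terminators lie upstream of the cloning region, where they help insulate the insert from read-through transcription.

The K-Ras ORF is flanked by attL recombination sites, which the automated annotation labels as attL3 on the 5′ side and a partial attL2 on the 3′ side. These labels come from sequence matching, and the record does not otherwise state which attL variants are present. No promoter driving the insert is annotated, as expected for an entry clone: it is not an expression vector itself but a source from which the ORF is transferred by an LR Clonase reaction into attR-containing destination vectors of choice. Because the ORF retains its stop codon, it suits expression of the native protein or N-terminal fusions, but not C-terminal tags. This arrangement also leaves the C-terminus of KRAS4B free for its normal processing. The clone is typically used to generate expression constructs for studying mutant KRAS.
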