Features (pLannotate 1.2.2; 11 found; start..end, strand, type, name):
     18..54      -  CDS            lacZα (fragment): LacZα fragment of β-galactosidase; lacZ fragment
     85..180     +  protein_bind   attL3: mutant version of attL; recombination site for the Gateway® LR reaction LR Clonase™
    186..752     +  CDS            K-Ras: human small GTPase proto-oncoprotein
    757..850     -  protein_bind   attL2 (fragment): mutant version of attL; recombination site for the Gateway® LR reaction LR Clonase™
    965..988     +  promoter       Pc promoter (fragment): intI1 (promoter lies within the coding sequence); class 1 integron promoter
   1164..1220    +  CDS            GmR (fragment): gentamycin acetyltransferase; aacC1; confers resistance to gentamycin
   1227..2018    +  CDS            SmR: aminoglycoside adenylyltransferase (Murphy, 1985); aadA; confers resistance to spectinomycin and streptomycin
   2111..2699    +  rep_origin     ori: high-copy-number ColE1/pMB1/pBR322/pUC origin of replication
   2882..2974    +  CDS            lacI (fragment): lac repressor; lacI; The lac repressor binds to the lac operator to inhibit transcription in E. coli. This inhibition can be relieved by adding lactose or isopropyl-β-D-thiogalactopyranoside (IPTG).
   3029..3056    -  terminator     rrnB T2 terminator: transcription terminator T2 from the E. coli rrnB gene
   3188..3231    +  terminator     rrnB T1 terminator: Escherichia coli rrnB; transcription terminator T1 from the E. coli rrnB gene
>Addgene plasmid #83133 | Hs.KRAS4b G13D | depositor full sequence | sequence record 158096 | Full Sequence
TTAACGCTAGCATGGATGTTTTCCCAGTCACGACGTTGTAAAACGACGGCCAGTCTTAAAATTCGAGCTC
GGTCCGAGGATCCGAAATAATGATTTTATTTTGACTGATAGTGACCTGTTCGTTGCAACAAATTGATAAG
CAATGCTTTTTTATAATGCCAACTTTGTACAAAAAAGTTGGCACCATGACTGAATATAAACTTGTGGTAG
TTGGAGCTGGTGACGTAGGCAAGAGTGCCTTGACGATACAGCTAATTCAGAATCATTTTGTGGACGAATA
TGATCCAACAATAGAGGATTCCTACAGGAAGCAAGTAGTAATTGATGGAGAAACCTGTCTCTTGGATATT
CTCGACACAGCAGGTCAAGAGGAGTACAGTGCAATGAGGGACCAGTACATGAGGACTGGGGAGGGCTTTC
TTTGTGTATTTGCCATAAATAATACTAAATCATTTGAAGATATTCACCATTATAGAGAACAAATTAAAAG
AGTTAAGGACTCTGAAGATGTACCTATGGTCCTAGTAGGAAATAAATGTGATTTGCCTTCTAGAACAGTA
GACACAAAACAGGCTCAGGACTTAGCAAGAAGTTATGGAATTCCTTTTATTGAAACATCAGCAAAGACAA
GACAGGGTGTTGATGATGCCTTCTATACATTAGTTCGAGAAATTCGAAAACATAAAGAAAAGATGAGCAA
AGATGGTAAAAAGAAGAAAAAGAAGTCAAAGACAAAGTGTGTAATTATGTAATCAACTTTCTTGTACAAA
GTTGGCATTATAGGAAAGCATTGCTTATCAATTTGTTGCAACGAACAGGTCACTATCAGTCAAAATAAAA
TCATTATTTGCATGCAAGCTTAGATCCTCTAGACCAGCCAGGACAGAAATGCCTCGACTTCGCTGCTACC
CAAGGTTGCCGGGTGACGCACACCGTGGAAACGGATGAAGGCACGAACCCAGTGGACATAAGCCTGTTCG
GTTCGTAAGCTGTAATGCAAGTAGCGTATGCGCTCACGCAACTGGTCCAGAACCTTGACCGAACGCAGCG
GTGGTAACGGCGCAGTGGCGGTTTTCATGGCTTGTTATGACTGTTTTTTTGGGGTACAGTCTATGCCTCG
GGCATCCAAGCAGCAAGCGCGTTACGCCGTGGGTCGATGTTTGATGTTATGGAGCAGCAACGATGTTACG
CAGCAGGGCAGTCGCCCTAAAACAAAGTTAAACATTATGAGGGAAGCGGTGATCGCCGAAGTATCGACTC
AACTATCAGAGGTAGTTGGCGTCATCGAGCGCCATCTCGAACCGACGTTGCTGGCCGTACATTTGTACGG
CTCCGCAGTGGATGGCGGCCTGAAGCCACACAGTGATATTGATTTGCTGGTTACGGTGACCGTAAGGCTT
GATGAAACAACGCGGCGAGCTTTGATCAACGACCTTTTGGAAACTTCGGCTTCCCCTGGAGAGAGCGAGA
TTCTCCGCGCTGTAGAAGTCACCATTGTTGTGCACGACGACATCATTCCGTGGCGTTATCCAGCTAAGCG
CGAACTGCAATTTGGAGAATGGCAGCGCAATGACATTCTTGCAGGTATCTTCGAGCCAGCCACGATCGAC
ATTGATCTGGCTATCTTGCTGACAAAAGCAAGAGAACATAGCGTTGCCTTGGTAGGTCCAGCGGCGGAGG
AACTCTTTGATCCGGTTCCTGAACAGGATCTATTTGAGGCGCTAAATGAAACCTTAACGCTATGGAACTC
GCCGCCCGACTGGGCTGGCGATGAGCGAAATGTAGTGCTTACGTTGTCCCGCATTTGGTACAGCGCAGTA
ACCGGCAAAATCGCGCCGAAGGATGTCGCTGCCGACTGGGCAATGGAGCGCCTGCCGGCCCAGTATCAGC
CCGTCATACTTGAAGCTAGACAGGCTTATCTTGGACAAGAAGAAGATCGCTTGGCCTCGCGCGCAGATCA
GTTGGAAGAATTTGTCCACTACGTGAAAGGCGAGATCACCAAGGTAGTCGGCAAATAACCCTCGAGCCAC
CCATGACCAAAATCCCTTAACGTGAGTTACGCGTCGTTCCACTGAGCGTCAGACCCCGTAGAAAAGATCA
AAGGATCTTCTTGAGATCCTTTTTTTCTGCGCGTAATCTGCTGCTTGCAAACAAAAAAACCACCGCTACC
AGCGGTGGTTTGTTTGCCGGATCAAGAGCTACCAACTCTTTTTCCGAAGGTAACTGGCTTCAGCAGAGCG
CAGATACCAAATACTGTCCTTCTAGTGTAGCCGTAGTTAGGCCACCACTTCAAGAACTCTGTAGCACCGC
CTACATACCTCGCTCTGCTAATCCTGTTACCAGTGGCTGCTGCCAGTGGCGATAAGTCGTGTCTTACCGG
GTTGGACTCAAGACGATAGTTACCGGATAAGGCGCAGCGGTCGGGCTGAACGGGGGGTTCGTGCACACAG
CCCAGCTTGGAGCGAACGACCTACACCGAACTGAGATACCTACAGCGTGAGCATTGAGAAAGCGCCACGC
TTCCCGAAGGGAGAAAGGCGGACAGGTATCCGGTAAGCGGCAGGGTCGGAACAGGAGAGCGCACGAGGGA
GCTTCCAGGGGGAAACGCCTGGTATCTTTATAGTCCTGTCGGGTTTCGCCACCTCTGACTTGAGCGTCGA
TTTTTGTGATGCTCGTCAGGGGGGCGGAGCCTATGGAAAAACGCCAGCAACGCGGCCTTTTTACGGTTCC
TGGCCTTTTGCTGGCCTTTTGCTCACATGTTCTTTCCTGCGTTATCCCCTGATTCTGTGGATAACCGTAT
TACCGCCTTTGAGTGAGCTGATACCGCTCGCCGCAGCCGAACGACCGAGCGCAGCGAGTCAGTGAGCGAG
GAAGCGGAAGAGCGCCCAATACGCAAACCGCCTCTCCCCGCGCGTTGGCCGATTCATTAATGCAGCTGGC
ACGACAGGTTTCCCGACTGGAAAGCGGGCAGTGAGCGCAACGCAATTAATACGCGTACCGCTAGCCAGGA
AGAGTTTGTAGAAACGCAAAAAGGCCATCCGTCAGGATGGCCTTCTGCTTAGTTTGATGCCTGGCAGTTT
ATGGCGGGCGTCCTGCCCGCCACCCTCCGGGCCGTTGCTTCACAACGTTCAAATCCGCTCCCGGCGGATT
TGTCCTACTCAGGAGAGCGTTCACCGACAAACAACAGATAAAACGAAAGGCCCAGTCTTCCGACTGAGCC
TTTCGTTTTATTTGATGCCTGGCAGTTCCCTACTCTCGCG
