>Addgene plasmid #83133 | Hs.KRAS4b G13D | addgene partial sequence | sequence record 159004 | M13pUC-Fwd 5'-CCCAGTCACGACGTTGTAAAACG-3'
TCGAGCTCGGTCCGAGGATCCGAAATAATGATTTTATTTTGACTGATAGTGACCTGTTCGTTGCAACAAA
TTGATAAGCAATGCTTTTTTATAATGCCAACTTTGTACAAAAAAGTTGGCACCATGACTGAATATAAACT
TGTGGTAGTTGGAGCTGGTGACGTAGGCAAGAGTGCCTTGACGATACAGCTAATTCAGAATCATTTTGTG
GACGAATATGATCCAACAATAGAGGATTCCTACAGGAAGCAAGTAGTAATTGATGGAGAAACCTGTCTCT
TGGATATTCTCGACACAGCAGGTCAAGAGGAGTACAGTGCAATGAGGGACCAGTACATGAGGACTGGGGA
GGGCTTTCTTTGTGTATTTGCCATAAATAATACTAAATCATTTGAAGATATTCACCATTATAGAGAACAA
ATTAAAAGAGTTAAGGACTCTGAAGATGTACCTATGGTCCTAGTAGGAAATAAATGTGATTTGCCTTCTA
GAACAGTAGACACAAAACAGGCTCAGGACTTAGCAAGAAGTTATGGAATTCCTTTTATTGAAACATCAGC
AAAGACAAGACAGGGTGTTGATGATGCCTTCTATACATTAGTTCGAGAAATTCGAAAACATAAAGAAAAG
ATGAGCAAAGATGGTAAAAAGAAGAAAAAGAAGTCAAAGACAAAGTGTGTAATTATGTAATCAACTTTCT
TGTACAAAGTTGGCATTATAGGAAAGCATTGCTTATCAATTTGTTGCAACGAACAGGTCACTATCAGTCA
AAATAAAATCATTATTTGCATGCAAGCTTAGATCCTCTAGACCAGCCAGGACAGAAATGCCTCGACTTCG
CTGCTACCCAAGGTTGCCGGGTGACGCACACCGTGGAAACGGATGAAGGCACGAACCC
